Addgene plasmid #194015: pAAV-U6-sgRNA(OXTR.1)-CMV-eGFP
Purpose: Expresses a gRNA that targets OXTR coding sequence in multiple (rodent) species and eGFP
Depositing lab: Larry Young. Depositing organization: Emory University. Publication: An AAV-CRISPR/Cas9 strategy for gene editing across divergent rodent species: Targeting neural oxytocin receptors as a proof of concept. Boender AJ, Boon M, Albers HE, Eck SR, Fricker BA, Kelly AM, LeDoux JE, Motta SC, Shrestha P, Taylor JH, Trainor BC, Triana-Del Rio R, Young LJ. Sci Adv. 2023 Jun 2;9(22):eadf4950. doi: 10.1126/sciadv.adf4950. Epub 2023 May 31. PubMed 37256960.
Backbone
  Vector backbone: pAAV
  Backbone manufacturer: Hetian Lei #85451
  Backbone size w/o insert (bp): 5163
  Total vector size (bp): 5183
  Modifications to backbone: addition of gRNA
  Vector type: Mammalian Expression, AAV, CRISPR
Growth in bacteria
  Bacterial resistance: Ampicillin, 100 μg/mL
  Growth temperature: 37°C
  Growth strain: NEB Stable
  Copy number: Unknown
Gene/Insert 1
  Gene/Insert name: sgRNA(Oxtr.1) (alt name: sgRNA(Oxtr))
  gRNA/shRNA sequence: GGTGCTTCATGAAAAAGAAG
  Species: M. musculus (mouse), R. norvegicus (rat); prairie vole, california deer mouse, golden hamster
  Insert size (bp): 20
  Promoter: u6
  Cloning method: Restriction Enzyme; 5′ cloning site SapI (destroyed during cloning); 3′ cloning site SapI (destroyed during cloning)
  Sequencing primers: 5′ cgcgtgagggcctatttcc; 3′ Unknown
Gene/Insert 2
  Gene/Insert name: eGFP (alt name: enhanced green fluorescent protein)
  gRNA/shRNA sequence: N/A
  Species: Aequorea victoria
  Promoter: CMV
  Cloning method: Restriction Enzyme; 5′ cloning site XbaI (not destroyed); 3′ cloning site EcoR1 (not destroyed)
  Sequencing primers: 5′ Unknown; 3′ Unknown
Terms and licenses: Academic/Nonprofit Terms; Industry Terms: Not Available to Industry
How to cite: pAAV-U6-sgRNA(OXTR.1)-CMV-eGFP was a gift from Larry Young (Addgene plasmid # 194015 ; http://n2t.net/addgene:194015 ; RRID:Addgene_194015)
