[The description below was written by a language model from this plasmid's Addgene catalogue record and pLannotate feature annotations shown in this document.]
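Description:
pAAV-U6-sgRNA(OXTR.1)-CMV-eGFP is a 5.2 kb AAV transfer plasmid for CRISPR gene editing, built on a pAAV backbone and intended for packaging into recombinant adeno-associated virus and expression in mammalian cells. It is propagated in E. coli through a high-copy ColE1/pUC-type origin with ampicillin selection (AmpR under its own bla promoter), and it also carries an f1 phage origin. The recorded host is a recombination-deficient strain, which is the usual choice for keeping the repeat-rich AAV2 inverted terminal repeats intact. In the annotated sequence the downstream ITR is detected in full, whereas the upstream ITR appears only as two short fragments. This may reflect the difficulty of sequencing and annotating these hairpin structures or a partial truncation.

Between the ITRs sit two independent expression units. A human U6 RNA polymerase III promoter drives a 20-nucleotide spacer, inserted at SapI sites that were destroyed during cloning. The spacer is fused to the Streptococcus pyogenes Cas9 guide RNA scaffold. It targets the oxytocin receptor (Oxtr) coding sequence at a site conserved across several rodents: mouse, rat, prairie vole, California deer mouse and golden hamster. Downstream, the CMV enhancer and immediate early promoter drive EGFP, terminated by the human growth hormone polyadenylation signal, so that transduced cells are marked by green fluorescence.

The plasmid encodes no Cas9, so the nuclease has to be supplied separately, for example from a second vector. According to the record, the construct serves an AAV-CRISPR/Cas9 strategy for disrupting neural oxytocin receptors across divergent rodent species with a single guide.
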