Features (pLannotate 1.2.2; 18 found; start..end, strand, type, name):
     12..39      +  repeat_region  AAV2 ITR (fragment): inverted terminal repeat of adeno-associated virus serotype 2 inverted
     68..95      +  repeat_region  AAV2 ITR (fragment): inverted terminal repeat of adeno-associated virus serotype 2 inverted
    145..385     +  promoter       U6 promoter: RNA polymerase III promoter for human U6 snRNA
    414..489     +  misc_RNA       gRNA scaffold: guide RNA scaffold for the Streptococcus pyogenes CRISPR/Cas9 system
    583..886     +  enhancer       CMV enhancer: human cytomegalovirus immediate early enhancer
    887..1090    +  promoter       CMV promoter: human cytomegalovirus (CMV) immediate early promoter
   1135..1851    +  CDS            EGFP: EGFP is a basic (constitutively fluorescent) green fluorescent protein published in 1996, derived from Aequorea victoria. It is reported to be a rapidly-maturing weak dimer with moderate acid sensitivity.
   1852..1869    +  misc_feature   MCS (fragment): multiple cloning site
   1881..1908    +  misc_feature   MCS (fragment): pBluescript multiple cloning site
   1930..2406    +  polyA_signal   hGH poly(A) signal: human growth hormone polyadenylation signal
   2446..2586    +  repeat_region  AAV2 ITR: inverted terminal repeat of adeno-associated virus serotype 2 inverted
   2591..2642    -  misc_feature   bom (fragment): basis of mobility region from pBR322
   2661..3116    +  rep_origin     f1 ori (sequence partly withheld): f1 bacteriophage origin of replication; arrow indicates direction of (+) strand synthesis
   3117..3166    -  misc_feature   bom (fragment): basis of mobility region from pBR322
   3268..3303    -  CDS            rop (fragment): Rop protein, which maintains plasmids at low copy number; rop
   3398..3502    +  promoter       AmpR promoter: bla
   3503..4363    +  CDS            AmpR: β-lactamase; bla; confers resistance to ampicillin, carbenicillin, and related antibiotics
   4534..5122    +  rep_origin     ori: high-copy-number ColE1/pMB1/pBR322/pUC origin of replication
>Addgene plasmid #194015 | pAAV-U6-sgRNA(OXTR.1)-CMV-eGFP | addgene full sequence | sequence record 382323 | Addgene NGS Result
CCTGCAGGCAGCTGCGCGCTCGCTCGCTCACTGAGGCCGCCCGGGCGTCGGGCGACCTTTGGTCGCCCGG
CCTCAGTGAGCGAGCGAGCGCGCAGAGAGGGAGTGGCCAACTCCATCACTAGGGGTTCCTGCGGCCGCAC
GCGTGAGGGCCTATTTCCCATGATTCCTTCATATTTGCATATACGATACAAGGCTGTTAGAGAGATAATT
GGAATTAATTTGACTGTAAACACAAAGATATTAGTACAAAATACGTGACGTAGAAAGTAATAATTTCTTG
GGTAGTTTGCAGTTTTAAAATTATGTTTTAAAATGGACTATCATATGCTTACCGTAACTTGAAAGTATTT
CGATTTCTTGGCTTTATATATCTTGTGGAAAGGACGAAACACCGGTGCTTCATGAAAAAGAAGGTTTTAG
AGCTAGAAATAGCAAGTTAAAATAAGGCTAGTCCGTTATCAACTTGAAAAAGTGGCACCGAGTCGGTGCT
TTTTTTCTAGAGGGTACCGGGGCCCGGTCGACTAGTTATTAATAGTAATCAATTACGGGGTCATTAGTTC
ATAGCCCATATATGGAGTTCCGCGTTACATAACTTACGGTAAATGGCCCGCCTGGCTGACCGCCCAACGA
CCCCCGCCCATTGACGTCAATAATGACGTATGTTCCCATAGTAACGCCAATAGGGACTTTCCATTGACGT
CAATGGGTGGAGTATTTACGGTAAACTGCCCACTTGGCAGTACATCAAGTGTATCATATGCCAAGTACGC
CCCCTATTGACGTCAATGACGGTAAATGGCCCGCCTGGCATTATGCCCAGTACATGACCTTATGGGACTT
TCCTACTTGGCAGTACATCTACGTATTAGTCATCGCTATTACCATGGTGATGCGGTTTTGGCAGTACATC
AATGGGCGTGGATAGCGGTTTGACTCACGGGGATTTCCAAGTCTCCACCCCATTGACGTCAATGGGAGTT
TGTTTTGGCACCAAAATCAACGGGACTTTCCAAAATGTCGTAACAACTCCGCCCCATTGACGCAAATGGG
CGGTAGGCGTGTACGGTGGGAGGTCTATATAAGCAGAGCTGGTTTAGTGAACCGTCAGATCCGCTAGCGC
TACCGGTCGCCACCATGGTGAGCAAGGGCGAGGAGCTGTTCACCGGGGTGGTGCCCATCCTGGTCGAGCT
GGACGGCGACGTAAACGGCCACAAGTTCAGCGTGTCCGGCGAGGGCGAGGGCGATGCCACCTACGGCAAG
CTGACCCTGAAGTTCATCTGCACCACCGGCAAGCTGCCCGTGCCCTGGCCCACCCTCGTGACCACCCTGA
CCTACGGCGTGCAGTGCTTCAGCCGCTACCCCGACCACATGAAGCAGCACGACTTCTTCAAGTCCGCCAT
GCCCGAAGGCTACGTCCAGGAGCGCACCATCTTCTTCAAGGACGACGGCAACTACAAGACCCGCGCCGAG
GTGAAGTTCGAGGGCGACACCCTGGTGAACCGCATCGAGCTGAAGGGCATCGACTTCAAGGAGGACGGCA
ACATCCTGGGGCACAAGCTGGAGTACAACTACAACAGCCACAACGTCTATATCATGGCCGACAAGCAGAA
GAACGGCATCAAGGTGAACTTCAAGATCCGCCACAACATCGAGGACGGCAGCGTGCAGCTCGCCGACCAC
TACCAGCAGAACACCCCCATCGGCGACGGCCCCGTGCTGCTGCCCGACAACCACTACCTGAGCACCCAGT
CCGCCCTGAGCAAAGACCCCAACGAGAAGCGCGATCACATGGTCCTGCTGGAGTTCGTGACCGCCGCCGG
GATCACTCTCGGCATGGACGAGCTGTACAAGTCCGGACTCAGATCTCGATAACCTGCAGCGAATTCGATA
TCAAGCTTATCGATACCGAGCGCTGCTCGAGAGATCTACGGGTGGCATCCCTGTGACCCCTCCCCAGTGC
CTCTCCTGGCCCTGGAAGTTGCCACTCCAGTGCCCACCAGCCTTGTCCTAATAAAATTAAGTTGCATCAT
TTTGTCTGACTAGGTGTCCTTCTATAATATTATGGGGTGGAGGGGGGTGGTATGGAGCAAGGGGCAAGTT
GGGAAGACAACCTGTAGGGCCTGCGGGGTCTATTGGGAACCAAGCTGGAGTGCAGTGGCACAATCTTGGC
TCACTGCAATCTCCGCCTCCTGGGTTCAAGCGATTCTCCTGCCTCAGCCTCCCGAGTTGTTGGGATTCCA
GGCATGCATGACCAGGCTCAGCTAATTTTTGTTTTTTTGGTAGAGACGGGGTTTCACCATATTGGCCAGG
CTGGTCTCCAACTCCTAATCTCAGGTGATCTACCCACCTTGGCCTCCCAAATTGCTGGGATTACAGGCGT
GAACCACTGCTCCCTTCCCTGTCCTTCTGATTTTGTAGGTAACCACGTGCGGACCGAGCGGCCGCAGGAA
CCCCTAGTGATGGAGTTGGCCACTCCCTCTCTGCGCGCTCGCTCGCTCACTGAGGCCGGGCGACCAAAGG
TCGCCCGACGCCCGGGCTTTGCCCGGGCGGCCTCAGTGAGCGAGCGAGCGCGCAGCTGCCTGCAGGGGCG
CCTGATGCGGTATTTTCTCCTTACGCATCTGTGCGGTATTTCACACCGCATA
[95 nt withheld, positions 2643-2737]
T
[46 nt withheld, positions 2739-2784]
C
[141 nt withheld, positions 2786-2926]
CCTTTGACGTTGGAGTCCACGTTCTTT
[37 nt withheld, positions 2954-2990]
ACTCTATCTCGGGCTATTCTTTTGATTTATAAGGGATTTTGCCGATTTCGGTCTATTGGTTAAAAAATGA
GCTGATTTAACAAAAATTTAACGCGAATTTTAACAAAATATTAACGTTTACAATTTTATGGTGCACTCTC
AGTACAATCTGCTCTGATGCCGCATAGTTAAGCCAGCCCCGACACCCGCCAACACCCGCTGACGCGCCCT
GACGGGCTTGTCTGCTCCCGGCATCCGCTTACAGACAAGCTGTGACCGTCTCCGGGAGCTGCATGTGTCA
GAGGTTTTCACCGTCATCACCGAAACGCGCGAGACGAAAGGGCCTCGTGATACGCCTATTTTTATAGGTT
AATGTCATGATAATAATGGTTTCTTAGACGTCAGGTGGCACTTTTCGGGGAAATGTGCGCGGAACCCCTA
TTTGTTTATTTTTCTAAATACATTCAAATATGTATCCGCTCATGAGACAATAACCCTGATAAATGCTTCA
ATAATATTGAAAAAGGAAGAGTATGAGTATTCAACATTTCCGTGTCGCCCTTATTCCCTTTTTTGCGGCA
TTTTGCCTTCCTGTTTTTGCTCACCCAGAAACGCTGGTGAAAGTAAAAGATGCTGAAGATCAGTTGGGTG
CACGAGTGGGTTACATCGAACTGGATCTCAACAGCGGTAAGATCCTTGAGAGTTTTCGCCCCGAAGAACG
TTTTCCAATGATGAGCACTTTTAAAGTTCTGCTATGTGGCGCGGTATTATCCCGTATTGACGCCGGGCAA
GAGCAACTCGGTCGCCGCATACACTATTCTCAGAATGACTTGGTTGAGTACTCACCAGTCACAGAAAAGC
ATCTTACGGATGGCATGACAGTAAGAGAATTATGCAGTGCTGCCATAACCATGAGTGATAACACTGCGGC
CAACTTACTTCTGACAACGATCGGAGGACCGAAGGAGCTAACCGCTTTTTTGCACAACATGGGGGATCAT
GTAACTCGCCTTGATCGTTGGGAACCGGAGCTGAATGAAGCCATACCAAACGACGAGCGTGACACCACGA
TGCCTGTAGCAATGGCAACAACGTTGCGCAAACTATTAACTGGCGAACTACTTACTCTAGCTTCCCGGCA
ACAATTAATAGACTGGATGGAGGCGGATAAAGTTGCAGGACCACTTCTGCGCTCGGCCCTTCCGGCTGGC
TGGTTTATTGCTGATAAATCTGGAGCCGGTGAGCGTGGGTCTCGCGGTATCATTGCAGCACTGGGGCCAG
ATGGTAAGCCCTCCCGTATCGTAGTTATCTACACGACGGGGAGTCAGGCAACTATGGATGAACGAAATAG
ACAGATCGCTGAGATAGGTGCCTCACTGATTAAGCATTGGTAACTGTCAGACCAAGTTTACTCATATATA
CTTTAGATTGATTTAAAACTTCATTTTTAATTTAAAAGGATCTAGGTGAAGATCCTTTTTGATAATCTCA
TGACCAAAATCCCTTAACGTGAGTTTTCGTTCCACTGAGCGTCAGACCCCGTAGAAAAGATCAAAGGATC
TTCTTGAGATCCTTTTTTTCTGCGCGTAATCTGCTGCTTGCAAACAAAAAAACCACCGCTACCAGCGGTG
GTTTGTTTGCCGGATCAAGAGCTACCAACTCTTTTTCCGAAGGTAACTGGCTTCAGCAGAGCGCAGATAC
CAAATACTGTTCTTCTAGTGTAGCCGTAGTTAGGCCACCACTTCAAGAACTCTGTAGCACCGCCTACATA
CCTCGCTCTGCTAATCCTGTTACCAGTGGCTGCTGCCAGTGGCGATAAGTCGTGTCTTACCGGGTTGGAC
TCAAGACGATAGTTACCGGATAAGGCGCAGCGGTCGGGCTGAACGGGGGGTTCGTGCACACAGCCCAGCT
TGGAGCGAACGACCTACACCGAACTGAGATACCTACAGCGTGAGCTATGAGAAAGCGCCACGCTTCCCGA
AGGGAGAAAGGCGGACAGGTATCCGGTAAGCGGCAGGGTCGGAACAGGAGAGCGCACGAGGGAGCTTCCA
GGGGGAAACGCCTGGTATCTTTATAGTCCTGTCGGGTTTCGCCACCTCTGACTTGAGCGTCGATTTTTGT
GATGCTCGTCAGGGGGGCGGAGCCTATGGAAAAACGCCAGCAACGCGGCCTTTTTACGGTTCCTGGCCTT
TTGCTGGCCTTTTGCTCACATGT
